Addgene plasmid #124788: pMaCTag-P07
Purpose: Template for C-terminal PCR tagging of mammalian genes (Puromycin selection) with mNeonGreen
Depositing lab: Michael Knop. Depositing organization: Universitaet Heidelberg. Publication: CRISPR-Cas12a-assisted PCR tagging of mammalian genes. Fueller J, Herbst K, Meurer M, Gubicza K, Kurtulmus B, Knopf JD, Kirrmaier D, Buchmuller BC, Pereira G, Lemberg MK, Knop M. J Cell Biol. 2020 Jun 1;219(6). pii: 151766. doi: 10.1083/jcb.201910210. PubMed 32406907.
Backbone
  Vector backbone: pFA6a
  Backbone size w/o insert (bp): 2412
  Vector type: PCR Template
  Selectable markers: Puromycin
Growth in bacteria
  Bacterial resistance: Ampicillin, 100 μg/mL
  Growth temperature: 37°C
  Growth strain: DH5alpha
  Copy number: High Copy
Gene/Insert
  Gene/Insert name: mNeonGreen
  Species: H. sapiens (human)
  Promoter: None
  Tag / fusion protein: mNeonGreen (C terminal on backbone)
  Cloning method: Restriction Enzyme; 5′ cloning site BamHI (not destroyed); 3′ cloning site SpeI (not destroyed)
  Sequencing primers: 5′ SP6; 3′ AAACCACAACTAGAATGCAGTG
Terms and licenses: Academic/Nonprofit Terms; Industry Terms: Not Available to Industry
Depositor comments: Template plasmid for C-terminal PCR tagging of mammalian genes. For M1 and M2 tagging oligo design please visit www.pcr-tagging.com Please visit https://www.biorxiv.org/content/early/2018/11/20/473876 for BioRxiv preprint
How to cite: pMaCTag-P07 was a gift from Michael Knop (Addgene plasmid # 124788 ; http://n2t.net/addgene:124788 ; RRID:Addgene_124788)
