[The description below was written by a language model from this plasmid's Addgene catalogue record and pLannotate feature annotations shown in this document.]
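Description:
pMaCTag-P07 is a PCR template plasmid built on the pFA6a backbone. It is not meant to be transfected as an expression vector. It supplies a cassette that is amplified to tag endogenous mammalian genes at their C-terminus with mNeonGreen. In E. coli it is maintained at high copy through a ColE1/pUC-type origin and selected with ampicillin (AmpR, β-lactamase, with its own promoter). Short lacI, rop and bom fragments are backbone remnants, and SP6 and T7 promoters flank the cassette region.

The cassette begins with a promoterless mNeonGreen coding sequence followed by an SV40 polyadenylation signal. Once integrated in frame at the 3′ end of a target gene, the fluorescent protein is therefore expressed from the endogenous promoter as a C-terminal fusion. Downstream lies a puromycin resistance unit: the SV40 enhancer/early promoter drives the pac gene (puromycin N-acetyltransferase), which is terminated by a bGH poly(A) signal. This unit allows selection of cells that have integrated the cassette. A human U6 RNA polymerase III promoter follows it.

In the CRISPR-Cas12a-assisted PCR tagging approach named in the associated publication, gene-specific M1 and M2 oligos are used to amplify the cassette. The record does not describe how these oligos are built. Presumably they add homology arms, and the reverse oligo places a Cas12a crRNA sequence after the U6 promoter so that the PCR product encodes its own guide. Two loxP sites in the same orientation bracket the segment carrying the puromycin marker and U6 promoter, which should allow Cre-mediated excision after selection and leave the mNeonGreen tag and its SV40 terminator in place. The catalogue lists the insert species as human, but mNeonGreen derives from the lancelet Branchiostoma lanceolatum.
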