Features (pLannotate 1.2.2; 16 found; start..end, strand, type, name):
      1..19      +  promoter       SP6 promoter: promoter for bacteriophage SP6 RNA polymerase
     81..785     +  CDS            mNeonGreen: mNeonGreen is a basic (constitutively fluorescent) green/yellow fluorescent protein published in 2013, derived from Branchiostoma lanceolatum. It is reported to be a very rapidly-maturing monomer with moderate acid sensitivity.
    795..916     +  polyA_signal   SV40 poly(A) signal: SV40 polyadenylation signal
    923..956     +  protein_bind   loxP: Cre-mediated recombination occurs in the 8-bp core sequence (GCATACAT). Cre recombinase
    963..1279    +  promoter       SV40 promoter: SV40 enhancer and early promoter
   1292..1888    +  CDS            pac: PUAC_STRAD - Protein predicted: Swiss-Prot protein existence level 4. Detoxification of puromycin. From Streptomyces alboniger.
   1901..2125    +  polyA_signal   bGH poly(A) signal: bovine growth hormone polyadenylation signal
   2132..2372    +  promoter       U6 promoter: RNA polymerase III promoter for human U6 snRNA
   2382..2415    +  protein_bind   loxP: Cre-mediated recombination occurs in the 8-bp core sequence (GCATACAT). Cre recombinase
   2453..2471    -  promoter       T7 promoter: promoter for bacteriophage T7 RNA polymerase
   2493..2546    -  CDS            lacI (fragment): lac repressor; lacI; The lac repressor binds to the lac operator to inhibit transcription in E. coli. This inhibition can be relieved by adding lactose or isopropyl-β-D-thiogalactopyranoside (IPTG).
   2729..3317    -  rep_origin     ori: high-copy-number ColE1/pMB1/pBR322/pUC origin of replication
   3488..4348    -  CDS            AmpR: β-lactamase; bla; confers resistance to ampicillin, carbenicillin, and related antibiotics
   4349..4453    -  promoter       AmpR promoter: bla
   4548..4583    +  CDS            rop (fragment): Rop protein, which maintains plasmids at low copy number; rop
   4685..4736    +  misc_feature   bom (fragment): basis of mobility region from pBR322
>Addgene plasmid #124788 | pMaCTag-P07 | addgene full sequence | sequence record 243823 | Addgene NGS Result
ATTTAGGTGACACTATAGAACGCGGCCGCCAGCTGAAGCTTCGTACGTCAGGTGGAGGAGGTAGTGGCGG
AGGCGGATCCGTGAGCAAGGGCGAGGAGGATAACATGGCCTCTCTCCCAGCGACACATGAGTTACACATC
TTTGGCTCCATCAACGGTGTGGACTTTGACATGGTGGGTCAGGGCACCGGCAATCCAAATGATGGTTATG
AGGAGTTAAACCTGAAGTCCACCAAGGGTGACCTCCAGTTCTCCCCCTGGATTCTGGTCCCTCATATCGG
GTATGGCTTCCATCAGTACCTGCCCTACCCTGACGGGATGTCGCCTTTCCAGGCCGCCATGGTAGATGGC
TCCGGATACCAAGTCCATCGCACAATGCAGTTTGAAGATGGTGCCTCCCTTACTGTTAACTACCGCTACA
CCTACGAGGGAAGCCACATCAAAGGAGAGGCCCAGGTGAAGGGGACTGGTTTCCCTGCTGACGGTCCTGT
GATGACCAACTCGCTGACCGCTGCGGACTGGTGCAGGTCGAAGAAGACTTACCCCAACGACAAAACCATC
ATCAGTACCTTTAAGTGGAGTTACACCACTGGAAATGGCAAGCGCTACCGGAGCACTGCGCGGACCACCT
ACACCTTTGCCAAGCCAATGGCGGCTAACTATCTGAAGAACCAGCCGATGTACGTGTTCCGTAAGACGGA
GCTCAAGCACTCCAAGACCGAGCTCAACTTCAAGGAGTGGCAAAAGGCCTTTACCGATGTGATGGGCATG
GACGAGCTGTACAAGTGAACTAGTAACTTGTTTATTGCAGCTTATAATGGTTACAAATAAAGCAATAGCA
TCACAAATTTCACAAATAAAGCATTTTTTTCACTGCATTCTAGTTGTGGTTTGTCCAAACTCATCAATGT
ATCTTAGTCGATATAACTTCGTATAGCATACATTATACGAAGTTATGTCGACGGTGTGGAAAGTCCCCAG
GCTCCCCAGCAGGCAGAAGTATGCAAAGCATGCATCTCAATTAGTCAGCAACCAGGTGTGGAAAGTCCCC
AGGCTCCCCAGCAGGCAGAAGTATGCAAAGCATGCATCTCAATTAGTCAGCAACCATAGTCCCGCCCCTA
ACTCCGCCCATCCCGCCCCTAACTCCGCCCAGTTCCGCCCATTCTCCGCCCCATGGCTGACTAATTTTTT
TTATTTATGCAGAGGCCGAGGCCGCCTCGGCCTCTGAGCTATTCCAGAAGTAGTGAGGAGGCTTTTTTGG
AGGCCTAGGCTTTTGCAAAGAATTCGCCACCATGACTGAGTACAAGCCTACTGTGCGTTTAGCCACCAGG
GATGATGTGCCACGAGCCGTGAGGACACTAGCAGCCGCCTTTGCTGACTACCCAGCTACAAGGCACACCG
TGGACCCTGACAGACACATTGAAAGAGTCACAGAACTTCAGGAGCTGTTTTTAACTAGGGTGGGCCTGGA
TATTGGCAAAGTCTGGGTGGCCGATGATGGAGCAGCAGTTGCAGTGTGGACCACCCCAGAGTCTGTTGAA
GCTGGAGCTGTCTTTGCAGAAATTGGACCAAGAATGGCCGAGTTATCTGGCAGCAGGCTGGCTGCTCAAC
AGCAGATGGAAGGATTATTAGCTCCCCACAGACCCAAGGAGCCTGCCTGGTTCCTGGCAACAGTTGGAGT
TTCTCCAGACCATCAGGGCAAGGGCTTAGGATCTGCTGTGGTGCTGCCTGGTGTGGAAGCAGCTGAGAGA
GCTGGGGTGCCAGCATTTCTGGAGACATCAGCTCCTAGAAACCTGCCCTTCTATGAACGGCTGGGCTTCA
CAGTGACTGCTGATGTGGAGGTGCCTGAGGGCCCCAGAACCTGGTGCATGACAAGAAAACCAGGAGCCTG
ACTGCAGCGACTGTGCCTTCTAGTTGCCAGCCATCTGTTGTTTGCCCCTCCCCCGTGCCTTCCTTGACCC
TGGAAGGTGCCACTCCCACTGTCCTTTCCTAATAAAATGAGGAAATTGCATCGCATTGTCTGAGTAGGTG
TCATTCTATTCTGGGGGGTGGGGTGGGGCAGGACAGCAAGGGGGAGGATTGGGAAGACAATAGCAGGCAT
GCTGGGGATGCGGTGGGCTCTATGGCTCGAGGAGGGCCTATTTCCCATGATTCCTTCATATTTGCATATA
CGATACAAGGCTGTTAGAGAGATAATTGGAATTAATTTGACTGTAAACACAAAGATATTAGTACAAAATA
CGTGACGTAGAAAGTAATAATTTCTTGGGTAGTTTGCAGTTTTAAAATTATGTTTTAAAATGGACTATCA
TATGCTTACCGTAACTTGAAAGTATTTCGATTTCTTGGCTTTATATATCTTGTGGAAAGGACGAAACACC
GATAACTTCGTATAGCATACATTATACGAAGTTATGGTACCGATGCAGCTAGCCCGCGGATCTGCCGGTC
TCCCTATAGTGAGTCGTATTAATTTCGATAAGCCAGGTTAACCTGCATTAATGAATCGGCCAACGCGCGG
GGAGAGGCGGTTTGCGTATTGGGCGCTCTTCCGCTTCCTCGCTCACTGACTCGCTGCGCTCGGTCGTTCG
GCTGCGGCGAGCGGTATCAGCTCACTCAAAGGCGGTAATACGGTTATCCACAGAATCAGGGGATAACGCA
GGAAAGAACATGTGAGCAAAAGGCCAGCAAAAGGCCAGGAACCGTAAAAAGGCCGCGTTGCTGGCGTTTT
TCCATAGGCTCCGCCCCCCTGACGAGCATCACAAAAATCGACGCTCAAGTCAGAGGTGGCGAAACCCGAC
AGGACTATAAAGATACCAGGCGTTTCCCCCTGGAAGCTCCCTCGTGCGCTCTCCTGTTCCGACCCTGCCG
CTTACCGGATACCTGTCCGCCTTTCTCCCTTCGGGAAGCGTGGCGCTTTCTCATAGCTCACGCTGTAGGT
ATCTCAGTTCGGTGTAGGTCGTTCGCTCCAAGCTGGGCTGTGTGCACGAACCCCCCGTTCAGCCCGACCG
CTGCGCCTTATCCGGTAACTATCGTCTTGAGTCCAACCCGGTAAGACACGACTTATCGCCACTGGCAGCA
GCCACTGGTAACAGGATTAGCAGAGCGAGGTATGTAGGCGGTGCTACAGAGTTCTTGAAGTGGTGGCCTA
ACTACGGCTACACTAGAAGAACAGTATTTGGTATCTGCGCTCTGCTGAAGCCAGTTACCTTCGGAAAAAG
AGTTGGTAGCTCTTGATCCGGCAAACAAACCACCGCTGGTAGCGGTGGTTTTTTTGTTTGCAAGCAGCAG
ATTACGCGCAGAAAAAAAGGATCTCAAGAAGATCCTTTGATCTTTTCTACGGGGTCTGACGCTCAGTGGA
ACGAAAACTCACGTTAAGGGATTTTGGTCATGAGATTATCAAAAAGGATCTTCACCTAGATCCTTTTAAA
TTAAAAATGAAGTTTTAAATCAATCTAAAGTATATATGAGTAAACTTGGTCTGACAGTTACCAATGCTTA
ATCAGTGAGGCACCTATCTCAGCGATCTGTCTATTTCGTTCATCCATAGTTGCCTGACTCCCCGTCGTGT
AGATAACTACGATACGGGAGGGCTTACCATCTGGCCCCAGTGCTGCAATGATACCGCGAGACCCACGCTC
ACCGGCTCCAGATTTATCAGCAATAAACCAGCCAGCCGGAAGGGCCGAGCGCAGAAGTGGTCCTGCAACT
TTATCCGCCTCCATCCAGTCTATTAATTGTTGCCGGGAAGCTAGAGTAAGTAGTTCGCCAGTTAATAGTT
TGCGCAACGTTGTTGCCATTGCTACAGGCATCGTGGTGTCACGCTCGTCGTTTGGTATGGCTTCATTCAG
CTCCGGTTCCCAACGATCAAGGCGAGTTACATGATCCCCCATGTTGTGCAAAAAAGCGGTTAGCTCCTTC
GGTCCTCCGATCGTTGTCAGAAGTAAGTTGGCCGCAGTGTTATCACTCATGGTTATGGCAGCACTGCATA
ATTCTCTTACTGTCATGCCATCCGTAAGATGCTTTTCTGTGACTGGTGAGTACTCAACCAAGTCATTCTG
AGAATAGTGTATGCGGCGACCGAGTTGCTCTTGCCCGGCGTCAATACGGGATAATACCGCGCCACATAGC
AGAACTTTAAAAGTGCTCATCATTGGAAAACGTTCTTCGGGGCGAAAACTCTCAAGGATCTTACCGCTGT
TGAGATCCAGTTCGATGTAACCCACTCGTGCACCCAACTGATCTTCAGCATCTTTTACTTTCACCAGCGT
TTCTGGGTGAGCAAAAACAGGAAGGCAAAATGCCGCAAAAAAGGGAATAAGGGCGACACGGAAATGTTGA
ATACTCATACTCTTCCTTTTTCAATATTATTGAAGCATTTATCAGGGTTATTGTCTCATGAGCGGATACA
TATTTGAATGTATTTAGAAAAATAAACAAATAGGGGTTCCGCGCACATTTCCCCGAAAAGTGCCACCTGA
CGTCTAAGAAACCATTATTATCATGACATTAACCTATAAAAATAGGCGTATCACGAGGCCCTTTCGTCTC
GCGCGTTTCGGTGATGACGGTGAAAACCTCTGACACATGCAGCTCCCGGAGACGGTCACAGCTTGTCTGT
AAGCGGATGCCGGGAGCAGACAAGCCCGTCAGGGCGCGTCAGCGGGTGTTGGCGGGTGTCGGGGCTGGCT
TAACTATGCGGCATCAGAGCAGATTGTACTGAGAGTGCACCATATGGACATATTGTCGTTAGAACGCGGC
TACAATTAATACATAACCTTATGTATCATACACATACG
